>Addgene plasmid #191755 | pcDNA3.1_mGFP-FGFR3-G380R | addgene full sequence | sequence record 382281 | Addgene NGS Result
GACGGATCGGGAGATCTCCCGATCCCCTATGGTGCACTCTCAGTACAATCTGCTCTGATGCCGCATAGTT
AAGCCAGTATCTGCTCCCTGCTTGTGTGTTGGAGGTCGCTGAGTAGTGCGCGAGCAAAATTTAAGCTACA
ACAAGGCAAGGCTTGACCGACAATTGCATGAAGAATCTGCTTAGGGTTAGGCGTTTTGCGCTGCTTCGCG
ATGTACGGGCCAGATATACGCGTTGACATTGATTATTGACTAGTTATTAATAGTAATCAATTACGGGGTC
ATTAGTTCATAGCCCATATATGGAGTTCCGCGTTACATAACTTACGGTAAATGGCCCGCCTGGCTGACCG
CCCAACGACCCCCGCCCATTGACGTCAATAATGACGTATGTTCCCATAGTAACGCCAATAGGGACTTTCC
ATTGACGTCAATGGGTGGAGTATTTACGGTAAACTGCCCACTTGGCAGTACATCAAGTGTATCATATGCC
AAGTACGCCCCCTATTGACGTCAATGACGGTAAATGGCCCGCCTGGCATTATGCCCAGTACATGACCTTA
TGGGACTTTCCTACTTGGCAGTACATCTACGTATTAGTCATCGCTATTACCATGGTGATGCGGTTTTGGC
AGTACATCAATGGGCGTGGATAGCGGTTTGACTCACGGGGATTTCCAAGTCTCCACCCCATTGACGTCAA
TGGGAGTTTGTTTTGGCACCAAAATCAACGGGACTTTCCAAAATGTCGTAACAACTCCGCCCCATTGACG
CAAATGGGCGGTAGGCGTGTACGGTGGGAGGTCTATATAAGCAGAGCTCTCTGGCTAACTAGAGAACCCA
CTGCTTACTGGCTTATCGAAATTAATACGACTCACTATAGGGAGACCCAAGCTGGCTAGCGTTTAAACTT
AAGCTTGCCACCATGGGCGCCCCTGCCTGCGCCCTCGCGCTCTGCGTGGCCGTGGCCATCGTGGCCGGCG
CCTCCTCGGGTACCATGAGCAAGGGCGAGGAGCTGTTCACCGGGGTGGTGCCCATCCTGGTCGAGCTGGA
CGGCGACGTAAACGGCCACAAGTTCAGCGTGTCCGGCGAGGGCGAGGGCGATGCCACCTACGGCAAGCTG
ACCCTGAAGTTCATCTGCACCACCGGCAAGCTGCCCGTGCCCTGGCCCACCCTCGTGACCACCCTGACCT
ACGGCGTGCAGTGCTTCAGCCGCTACCCCGACCACATGAAGCAGCACGACTTCTTCAAGTCCGCCATGCC
CGAAGGCTACGTCCAGGAGCGCACCATCTTCTTCAAGGACGACGGCAACTACAAGACCCGCGCCGAGGTG
AAGTTCGAGGGCGACACCCTGGTGAACCGCATCGAGCTGAAGGGCATCGACTTCAAGGAGGACGGCAACA
TCCTGGGGCACAAGCTGGAGTACAACTACAACAGCCACAACGTCTATATCATGGCCGACAAGCAGAAGAA
CGGCATCAAGGTGAACTTCAAGATCCGCCACAACATCGAGGACGGCAGCGTGCAGCTCGCCGACCACTAC
CAGCAGAACACCCCCATCGGCGACGGCCCCGTGCTGCTGCCCGACAACCACTACCTGAGTACCCAGTCCA
AACTGAGCAAAGACCCCAACGAGAAGCGCGATCACATGGTCCTGCTGGAGTTCGTGACCGCCGCCGGGAT
CACTCTCGGCATGGACGAGCTGTACAAGGAATTCGGTGGATCAGGTGGTAGTGGAGGTTCTGGTGGTTCA
GGTGGATCCGAGTCCTTGGGGACGGAGCAGCGCGTCGTGGGGCGAGCGGCAGAAGTCCCGGGCCCAGAGC
CCGGCCAGCAGGAGCAGTTGGTCTTCGGCAGCGGGGATGCTGTGGAGCTGAGCTGTCCCCCGCCCGGGGG
TGGTCCCATGGGGCCCACTGTCTGGGTCAAGGATGGCACAGGGCTGGTGCCCTCGGAGCGTGTCCTGGTG
GGGCCCCAGCGGCTGCAGGTGCTGAATGCCTCCCACGAGGACTCCGGGGCCTACAGCTGCCGGCAGCGGC
TCACGCAGCGCGTACTGTGCCACTTCAGTGTGCGGGTGACAGACGCTCCATCCTCGGGAGATGACGAAGA
CGGGGAGGACGAGGCTGAGGACACAGGTGTGGACACAGGGGCCCCTTACTGGACACGGCCCGAGCGGATG
GACAAGAAGCTGCTGGCCGTGCCGGCCGCCAACACCGTCCGCTTCCGCTGCCCAGCCGCTGGCAACCCCA
CTCCCTCCATCTCCTGGCTGAAGAACGGCAGGGAGTTCCGCGGCGAGCACCGCATTGGAGGCATCAAGCT
GCGGCATCAGCAGTGGAGCCTGGTCATGGAAAGCGTGGTGCCCTCGGACCGCGGCAACTACACCTGCGTC
GTGGAGAACAAGTTTGGCAGCATCCGGCAGACGTACACGCTGGACGTGCTGGAGCGCTCCCCGCACCGGC
CCATCCTGCAGGCGGGGCTGCCGGCCAACCAGACGGCGGTGCTGGGCAGCGACGTGGAGTTCCACTGCAA
GGTGTACAGTGACGCACAGCCCCACATCCAGTGGCTCAAGCACGTGGAGGTGAATGGCAGCAAGGTGGGC
CCGGACGGCACACCCTACGTTACCGTGCTCAAGACGGCGGGCGCTAACACCACCGACAAGGAGCTAGAGG
TTCTCTCCTTGCACAACGTCACCTTTGAGGACGCCGGGGAGTACACCTGCCTGGCGGGCAATTCTATTGG
GTTTTCTCATCACTCTGCGTGGCTGGTGGTGCTGCCAGCCGAGGAGGAGCTGGTGGAGGCTGACGAGGCG
GGCAGTGTGTATGCAGGCATCCTTAGCTACAGGGTGGGCTTCTTCCTGTTCATCCTGGTGGTGGCGGCTG
TGACGCTCTGCCGCCTGCGCAGCCCCCCCAAGAAAGGCCTGGGCTCCCCCACCGTGCACAAGATCTCCCG
CTTCCCGCTCAAGCGACAGGTGTCCCTGGAGTCCAACGCGTCCATGAGCTCCAACACACCACTGGTGCGC
ATCGCAAGGCTGTCCTCAGGGGAGGGCCCCACGCTGGCCAATGTCTCCGAGCTCGAGCTGCCTGCCGACC
CCAAATGGGAGCTGTCTCGGGCCCGGCTGACCCTGGGCAAGCCCCTTGGGGAGGGCTGCTTCGGCCAGGT
GGTCATGGCGGAGGCCATCGGCATTGACAAGGACCGGGCCGCCAAGCCTGTCACCGTAGCCGTGAAGATG
CTGAAAGACGATGCCACTGACAAGGACCTGTCGGACCTGGTGTCTGAGATGGAGATGATGAAGATGATCG
GGAAACACAAAAACATCATCAACCTGCTGGGCGCCTGCACGCAGGGCGGGCCCCTGTACGTGCTGGTGGA
GTACGCGGCCAAGGGTAACCTGCGGGAGTTTCTGCGGGCGCGGCGGCCCCCGGGCCTGGACTACTCCTTC
GACACCTGCAAGCCGCCCGAGGAGCAGCTCACCTTCAAGGACCTGGTGTCCTGTGCCTACCAGGTGGCCC
GGGGCATGGAGTACTTGGCCTCCCAGAAGTGCATCCACAGGGACCTGGCTGCCCGCAATGTGCTGGTGAC
CGAGGACAACGTGATGAAGATCGCAGACTTCGGGCTGGCCCGGGACGTGCACAACCTCGACTACTACAAG
AAGACAACCAACGGCCGGCTGCCCGTGAAGTGGATGGCGCCTGAGGCCTTGTTTGACCGAGTCTACACTC
ACCAGAGTGACGTCTGGTCCTTTGGGGTCCTGCTCTGGGAGATCTTCACGCTGGGGGGCTCCCCGTACCC
CGGCATCCCTGTGGAGGAGCTCTTCAAGCTGCTGAAGGAGGGCCACCGCATGGACAAGCCCGCCAACTGC
ACACACGACCTGTACATGATCATGCGGGAGTGCTGGCATGCCGCGCCCTCCCAGAGGCCCACCTTCAAGC
AGCTGGTGGAGGACCTGGACCGTGTCCTTACCGTGACGTCCACCGACGAGTACCTGGACCTGTCGGCGCC
TTTCGAGCAGTACTCCCCGGGTGGCCAGGACACCCCCAGCTCCAGCTCCTCAGGGGACGACTCCGTGTTT
GCCCACGACCTGCTGCCCCCGGCCCCACCCAGCAGTGGGGGCTCGCGGACGTGATAATCTAGAGGGCCCG
TTTAAACCCGCTGATCAGCCTCGACTGTGCCTTCTAGTTGCCAGCCATCTGTTGTTTGCCCCTCCCCCGT
GCCTTCCTTGACCCTGGAAGGTGCCACTCCCACTGTCCTTTCCTAATAAAATGAGGAAATTGCATCGCAT
TGTCTGAGTAGGTGTCATTCTATTCTGGGGGGTGGGGTGGGGCAGGACAGCAAGGGGGAGGATTGGGAAG
ACAATAGCAGGCATGCTGGGGATGCGGTGGGCTCTATGGCTTCTGAGGCGGAAAGAACCAGCTGGGGCTC
TAGGGGGTATCCCC
[124 nt withheld, positions 4425-4548]
C
[91 nt withheld, positions 4550-4640]
A
[49 nt withheld, positions 4642-4690]
CCTTTGACGTTGGAGTCCACGTTCTTT
[37 nt withheld, positions 4718-4754]
ACCCTATCTCGGTCTATTCTTTTGATTTATAAGGGATTTTGCCGATTTCGGCCTATTGGTTAAAAAATGA
GCTGATTTAACAAAAATTTAACGCGAATTAATTCTGTGGAATGTGTGTCAGTTAGGGTGTGGAAAGTCCC
CAGGCTCCCCAGCAGGCAGAAGTATGCAAAGCATGCATCTCAATTAGTCAGCAACCAGGTGTGGAAAGTC
CCCAGGCTCCCCAGCAGGCAGAAGTATGCAAAGCATGCATCTCAATTAGTCAGCAACCATAGTCCCGCCC
CTAACTCCGCCCATCCCGCCCCTAACTCCGCCCAGTTCCGCCCATTCTCCGCCCCATGGCTGACTAATTT
TTTTTATTTATGCAGAGGCCGAGGCCGCCTCTGCCTCTGAGCTATTCCAGAAGTAGTGAGGAGGCTTTTT
TGGAGGCCTAGGCTTTTGCAAAAAGCTCCCGGGAGCTTGTATATCCATTTTCGGATCTGATCAGCACGTG
ATGAAAAAGCCTGAACTCACCGCGACGTCTGTCGAGAAGTTTCTGATCGAAAAGTTCGACAGCGTCTCCG
ACCTGATGCAGCTCTCGGAGGGCGAAGAATCTCGTGCTTTCAGCTTCGATGTAGGAGGGCGTGGATATGT
CCTGCGGGTAAATAGCTGCGCCGATGGTTTCTACAAAGATCGTTATGTTTATCGGCACTTTGCATCGGCC
GCGCTCCCGATTCCGGAAGTGCTTGACATTGGGGAATTCAGCGAGAGCCTGACCTATTGCATCTCCCGCC
GTGCACAGGGTGTCACGTTGCAAGACCTGCCTGAAACCGAACTGCCCGCTGTTCTGCAGCCGGTCGCGGA
GGCCATGGATGCGATCGCTGCGGCCGATCTTAGCCAGACGAGCGGGTTCGGCCCATTCGGACCGCAAGGA
ATCGGTCAATACACTACATGGCGTGATTTCATATGCGCGATTGCTGATCCCCATGTGTATCACTGGCAAA
CTGTGATGGACGACACCGTCAGTGCGTCCGTCGCGCAGGCTCTCGATGAGCTGATGCTTTGGGCCGAGGA
CTGCCCCGAAGTCCGGCACCTCGTGCACGCGGATTTCGGCTCCAACAATGTCCTGACGGACAATGGCCGC
ATAACAGCGGTCATTGACTGGAGCGAGGCGATGTTCGGGGATTCCCAATACGAGGTCGCCAACATCTTCT
TCTGGAGGCCGTGGTTGGCTTGTATGGAGCAGCAGACGCGCTACTTCGAGCGGAGGCATCCGGAGCTTGC
AGGATCGCCGCGGCTCCGGGCGTATATGCTCCGCATTGGTCTTGACCAACTCTATCAGAGCTTGGTTGAC
GGCAATTTCGATGATGCAGCTTGGGCGCAGGGTCGATGCGACGCAATCGTCCGATCCGGAGCCGGGACTG
TCGGGCGTACACAAATCGCCCGCAGAAGCGCGGCCGTCTGGACCGATGGCTGTGTAGAAGTACTCGCCGA
TAGTGGAAACCGACGCCCCAGCACTCGTCCGAGGGCAAAGGAATAGCACGTGCTACGAGATTTCGATTCC
ACCGCCGCCTTCTATGAAAGGTTGGGCTTCGGAATCGTTTTCCGGGACGCCGGCTGGATGATCCTCCAGC
GCGGGGATCTCATGCTGGAGTTCTTCGCCCACCCCAACTTGTTTATTGCAGCTTATAATGGTTACAAATA
AAGCAATAGCATCACAAATTTCACAAATAAAGCATTTTTTTCACTGCATTCTAGTTGTGGTTTGTCCAAA
CTCATCAATGTATCTTATCATGTCTGTATACCGTCGACCTCTAGCTAGAGCTTGGCGTAATCATGGTCAT
AGCTGTTTCCTGTGTGAAATTGTTATCCGCTCACAATTCCACACAACATACGAGCCGGAAGCATAAAGTG
TAAAGCCTGGGGTGCCTAATGAGTGAGCTAACTCACATTAATTGCGTTGCGCTCACTGCCCGCTTTCCAG
TCGGGAAACCTGTCGTGCCAGCTGCATTAATGAATCGGCCAACGCGCGGGGAGAGGCGGTTTGCGTATTG
GGCGCTCTTCCGCTTCCTCGCTCACTGACTCGCTGCGCTCGGTCGTTCGGCTGCGGCGAGCGGTATCAGC
TCACTCAAAGGCGGTAATACGGTTATCCACAGAATCAGGGGATAACGCAGGAAAGAACATGTGAGCAAAA
GGCCAGCAAAAGGCCAGGAACCGTAAAAAGGCCGCGTTGCTGGCGTTTTTCCATAGGCTCCGCCCCCCTG
ACGAGCATCACAAAAATCGACGCTCAAGTCAGAGGTGGCGAAACCCGACAGGACTATAAAGATACCAGGC
GTTTCCCCCTGGAAGCTCCCTCGTGCGCTCTCCTGTTCCGACCCTGCCGCTTACCGGATACCTGTCCGCC
TTTCTCCCTTCGGGAAGCGTGGCGCTTTCTCATAGCTCACGCTGTAGGTATCTCAGTTCGGTGTAGGTCG
TTCGCTCCAAGCTGGGCTGTGTGCACGAACCCCCCGTTCAGCCCGACCGCTGCGCCTTATCCGGTAACTA
TCGTCTTGAGTCCAACCCGGTAAGACACGACTTATCGCCACTGGCAGCAGCCACTGGTAACAGGATTAGC
AGAGCGAGGTATGTAGGCGGTGCTACAGAGTTCTTGAAGTGGTGGCCTAACTACGGCTACACTAGAAGAA
CAGTATTTGGTATCTGCGCTCTGCTGAAGCCAGTTACCTTCGGAAAAAGAGTTGGTAGCTCTTGATCCGG
CAAACAAACCACCGCTGGTAGCGGTGGTTTTTTTGTTTGCAAGCAGCAGATTACGCGCAGAAAAAAAGGA
TCTCAAGAAGATCCTTTGATCTTTTCTACGGGGTCTGACGCTCAGTGGAACGAAAACTCACGTTAAGGGA
TTTTGGTCATGAGATTATCAAAAAGGATCTTCACCTAGATCCTTTTAAATTAAAAATGAAGTTTTAAATC
AATCTAAAGTATATATGAGTAAACTTGGTCTGACAGTTACCAATGCTTAATCAGTGAGGCACCTATCTCA
GCGATCTGTCTATTTCGTTCATCCATAGTTGCCTGACTCCCCGTCGTGTAGATAACTACGATACGGGAGG
GCTTACCATCTGGCCCCAGTGCTGCAATGATACCGCGAGACCCACGCTCACCGGCTCCAGATTTATCAGC
AATAAACCAGCCAGCCGGAAGGGCCGAGCGCAGAAGTGGTCCTGCAACTTTATCCGCCTCCATCCAGTCT
ATTAATTGTTGCCGGGAAGCTAGAGTAAGTAGTTCGCCAGTTAATAGTTTGCGCAACGTTGTTGCCATTG
CTACAGGCATCGTGGTGTCACGCTCGTCGTTTGGTATGGCTTCATTCAGCTCCGGTTCCCAACGATCAAG
GCGAGTTACATGATCCCCCATGTTGTGCAAAAAAGCGGTTAGCTCCTTCGGTCCTCCGATCGTTGTCAGA
AGTAAGTTGGCCGCAGTGTTATCACTCATGGTTATGGCAGCACTGCATAATTCTCTTACTGTCATGCCAT
CCGTAAGATGCTTTTCTGTGACTGGTGAGTACTCAACCAAGTCATTCTGAGAATAGTGTATGCGGCGACC
GAGTTGCTCTTGCCCGGCGTCAATACGGGATAATACCGCGCCACATAGCAGAACTTTAAAAGTGCTCATC
ATTGGAAAACGTTCTTCGGGGCGAAAACTCTCAAGGATCTTACCGCTGTTGAGATCCAGTTCGATGTAAC
CCACTCGTGCACCCAACTGATCTTCAGCATCTTTTACTTTCACCAGCGTTTCTGGGTGAGCAAAAACAGG
AAGGCAAAATGCCGCAAAAAAGGGAATAAGGGCGACACGGAAATGTTGAATACTCATACTCTTCCTTTTT
CAATATTATTGAAGCATTTATCAGGGTTATTGTCTCATGAGCGGATACATATTTGAATGTATTTAGAAAA
ATAAACAAATAGGGGTTCCGCGCACATTTCCCCGAAAAGTGCCACCTGACGTC
Features (pLannotate 1.2.2; 21 found; start..end, strand, type, name):
     28..80      -  misc_feature   bom (fragment): basis of mobility region from pBR322
    235..614     +  enhancer       CMV enhancer: human cytomegalovirus immediate early enhancer
    615..818     +  promoter       CMV promoter: human cytomegalovirus (CMV) immediate early promoter
    814..847     +  LTR            5' LTR (truncated) (fragment): truncated 5' long terminal repeat (LTR) from HIV-1
    863..881     +  promoter       T7 promoter: promoter for bacteriophage T7 RNA polymerase
    998..1708    +  CDS            mEGFP: mEGFP is a basic (constitutively fluorescent) green fluorescent protein published in 2002, derived from Aequorea victoria. It has moderate acid sensitivity.
   1757..4111    +  CDS            FGFR3: FGFR3_HUMAN - Also known as JTK4. Experimental evidence at protein level: Swiss-Prot protein existence level 1. Tyrosine-protein kinase that acts as cell-surface receptor for fibroblast growth factors and plays an essential role in the regulation of cell proliferation, differentiation and apoptosis. Plays an essential role in the regulation of chondrocyte differentiation, proliferation and apoptosis, and is required for normal skeleton development. Regulates both osteogenesis and postnatal bone mineralization by osteoblasts. Promotes apoptosis in chondrocytes, but can also promote cancer cell
   4155..4379    +  polyA_signal   bGH poly(A) signal: bovine growth hormone polyadenylation signal
   4383..4404    +  promoter       SV40 promoter (fragment): SV40 enhancer and early promoter
   4425..4853    +  rep_origin     f1 ori (sequence partly withheld): f1 bacteriophage origin of replication; arrow indicates direction of (+) strand synthesis
   4867..5196    +  promoter       SV40 promoter: SV40 enhancer and early promoter
   5245..6270    +  CDS            HygR: aminoglycoside phosphotransferase from E. coli; aph(4)-Ia; confers resistance to hygromycin
   6280..6405    +  CDS            ble (fragment): BLE_KLEPN - Experimental evidence at protein level: Swiss-Prot protein existence level 1. Binding protein with a strong affinity to the bleomycin family of antibiotics. Binds to CL990; an antimitotic-antibiotic compound. From Klebsiella pneumoniae.
   6400..6521    +  polyA_signal   SV40 poly(A) signal: SV40 polyadenylation signal
   6594..6610    -  protein_bind   lac operator: The lac repressor binds to the lac operator to inhibit transcription in E. coli. This inhibition can be relieved by adding lactose or isopropyl-β-D-thiogalactopyranoside (IPTG). lac repressor encoded by lacI
   6618..6648    -  promoter       lac promoter: promoter for the E. coli lac operon
   6663..6684    -  protein_bind   CAP binding site: CAP binding activates transcription in the presence of cAMP. E. coli catabolite activator protein
   6697..6789    -  CDS            lacI (fragment): lac repressor; lacI; The lac repressor binds to the lac operator to inhibit transcription in E. coli. This inhibition can be relieved by adding lactose or isopropyl-β-D-thiogalactopyranoside (IPTG).
   6972..7560    -  rep_origin     ori: high-copy-number ColE1/pMB1/pBR322/pUC origin of replication
   7731..8591    -  CDS            AmpR: β-lactamase; bla; confers resistance to ampicillin, carbenicillin, and related antibiotics
   8592..8696    -  promoter       AmpR promoter: bla
