[The description below was written by a language model from this plasmid's Addgene catalogue record and pLannotate feature annotations shown in this document.]
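Description:
pcDNA3.1_mGFP-FGFR3-G380R is a mammalian expression plasmid of about 8.7 kb, built on a hygromycin-selectable pcDNA3.1 backbone. It is propagated in E. coli through a high-copy ColE1/pUC-type origin with ampicillin selection from the bla gene and its promoter. An f1 origin is also present. For selection in mammalian cells, an SV40 early promoter drives a hygromycin phosphotransferase gene followed by the SV40 polyadenylation signal. The short bom, HIV-1 LTR, ble and lacI matches in the annotation are fragments, most likely backbone remnants or chance similarities rather than functional parts.

The payload is a roughly 3.2 kb insert cloned between HindIII and XbaI, both of which were retained. It encodes human FGFR3 (IIIc isoform) tagged with monomeric GFP, annotated as mEGFP, toward its N terminus. Expression comes from the CMV immediate-early enhancer and promoter and is terminated by the bovine growth hormone polyadenylation signal. A T7 promoter lies upstream of the coding region. In the feature table the mEGFP segment begins some distance downstream of the T7 promoter and is followed by the FGFR3 sequence. The unannotated stretch ahead of GFP might carry a leader or signal sequence, but the record does not say so. The receptor carries the c.1138G>A substitution, giving G380R, together with a deliberately introduced silent c.1131C>T change.

According to the associated publication, the construct belongs to a set of fluorescently tagged FGFR3 variants. These were used to measure receptor signalling at the plasma membrane by total internal reflection fluorescence microscopy, so that activation could be compared between mutants.
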