Addgene plasmid #191755: pcDNA3.1_mGFP-FGFR3-G380R
Depositing lab: Irene Tiemann-Boege. Publication: Measurement of FGFR3 signaling at the cell membrane via total internal reflection fluorescence microscopy to compare the activation of FGFR3 mutants. Hartl I, Brumovska V, Striedner Y, Yasari A, Schutz GJ, Sevcsik E, Tiemann-Boege I. J Biol Chem. 2023 Feb;299(2):102832. doi: 10.1016/j.jbc.2022.102832. Epub 2022 Dec 27. PubMed 36581204.
Backbone
  Vector backbone: pcDNA3.1
  Backbone size w/o insert (bp): 5529
  Total vector size (bp): 8724
  Vector type: Mammalian Expression
  Selectable markers: Hygromycin
Growth in bacteria
  Bacterial resistance: Ampicillin, 100 μg/mL
  Growth temperature: 37°C
  Growth strain: DH5alpha
  Copy number: Unknown
Gene/Insert
  Gene/Insert name: mGFP-FGFR3IIIc
  Species: H. sapiens (human)
  Insert size (bp): 3195
  Mutation: c.1138G>A (G380R) + c.1131C>T (silent mutation generated on purpose)
  GenBank ID: NM_000142.5
  Tag / fusion protein: mGFP (N terminal on insert)
  Entrez Gene: FGFR3 (a.k.a. ACH, CD333, CEK2, HSFGFR3EX, JTK4)
  Cloning method: Restriction Enzyme; 5′ cloning site HindIII (not destroyed); 3′ cloning site XbaI (not destroyed)
  Sequencing primers: 5′ CMV_F; 3′ pcDNA3.1_R
Terms and licenses: Academic/Nonprofit Terms; Industry Terms: Not Available to Industry
How to cite: pcDNA3.1_mGFP-FGFR3-G380R was a gift from Irene Tiemann-Boege (Addgene plasmid # 191755 ; http://n2t.net/addgene:191755 ; RRID:Addgene_191755)
