>Addgene plasmid #191755 | pcDNA3.1_mGFP-FGFR3-G380R | depositor partial sequence | sequence record 372312 | FGFR3_pos862_F (CTCAAGCACGTGGAGGTGAAT)
GTGCTCAAGACGGCGGGCGCTAACACCACCGACAAGGAGCTAGAGGTTCTCTCCTTGCACAACGTCACCT
TTGAGGACGCCGGGGAGTACACCTGCCTGGCGGGCAATTCTATTGGGTTTTCTCATCACTCTGCGTGGCT
GGTGGTGCTGCCAGCCGAGGAGGAGCTGGTGGAGGCTGACGAGGCGGGCAGTGTGTATGCAGGCATCCTT
AGCTACAGGGTGGGCTTCTTCCTGTTCATCCTGGTGGTGGCGGCTGTGACGCTCTGCCGCCTGCGCAGCC
CCCCCAAGAAAGGCCTGGGCTCCCCCACCGTGCACAAGATCTCCCGCTTCCCGCTCAAGCGACAGGTGTC
CCTGGAGTCCAACGCGTCCATGAGCTCCAACACACCACTGGTGCGCATCGCAAGGCTGTCCTCAGGGGAG
GGCCCCACGCTGGCCAATGTCTCCGAGCTCGAGCTGCCTGCCGACCCCAAATGGGAGCTGTCTCGGGCCC
GGCTGACCCTGGGCAAGCCCCTTGGGGAGGGCTGCTTCGGCCAGGTGGTCATGGCGGAGGCCATCGGCAT
TGACAAGGACCGGGCCGCCAAGCCTGTCACCGTAGCCGTGAAGATGCTGAAAGACGATGCCACTGACAAG
GACCTGTCGGACCTGGTGTCTGAGATGGAGATGATGAAGATGATCGGGAAACACAAAAACATCATCAACC
TGCTGGGCGCCTGCACGCAGGGCGGGCCCCTGTACGTGCTGGTGGAGTACGCGGCCAAGGGTAACCTGCG
GGAGTTTCTGCGGGCGCGGCGGCCCCCGGGCCTGGACTACTCCTTCGACACCTGCAAGCCGCCCGAGGAG
CAGCTCACCTTCAAGGACCTGGTGTCCTGTGCCTACCAGGTGGCCCGGGGCATGGAGTACTTGGCCTCCC
AGAAGTGCATCCACAGGGACCTGGCTGCCCGCAATGTGCTGGTGACC
